Addgene plasmid #133034: pbIG-Xph20-ETWV
Purpose: Expresses Xph20-ETWV in bacteria
Depositing lab: Matthieu Sainlos. Depositing organization: CNRS UMR 5297, Institut Interdisciplinaire de Neurosciences (IINS). Publication: Engineering selective competitors for the discrimination of highly conserved protein-protein interaction modules. Rimbault C, Maruthi K, Breillat C, Genuer C, Crespillo S, Puente-Munoz V, Chamma I, Gauthereau I, Antoine S, Thibaut C, Tai FWJ, Dartigues B, Grillo-Bosch D, Claverol S, Poujol C, Choquet D, Mackereth CD, Sainlos M. Nat Commun. 2019 Oct 4;10(1):4521. doi: 10.1038/s41467-019-12528-4. PubMed 31586061.
Backbone
  Vector backbone: pbIG
  Backbone size w/o insert (bp): 5366
  Total vector size (bp): 5802
  Modifications to backbone: Homemade vector derived from pET-24-a+, engineered to incorporate immediately after the start codon an AviTag, a decahistidine tag .and a Tobacco Etch Virus cleavage site (-ENLYFQS-) in frame with the protein of interest.
  Vector type: Bacterial Expression
Growth in bacteria
  Bacterial resistance: Kanamycin, 50 μg/mL
  Growth temperature: 37°C
  Growth strain: DH5alpha
  Copy number: Low Copy
Gene/Insert
  Gene/Insert name: Xph20-ETWV
  Species: Synthetic
  Insert size (bp): 436
  Mutation: S63K
  Promoter: T7
  Tag / fusion protein: His10 (N terminal on backbone); AviTag (N terminal on backbone); TEV protease cleavage site (N terminal on backbone)
  Cloning method: Restriction Enzyme; 5′ cloning site BamHI (not destroyed); 3′ cloning site NotI (not destroyed)
  Sequencing primers: 5′ T7 promoter, Forward primer; 3′ T7 terminator, reverse primer
Terms and licenses: Academic/Nonprofit Terms; Industry Terms: Not Available to Industry
How to cite: pbIG-Xph20-ETWV was a gift from Matthieu Sainlos (Addgene plasmid # 133034 ; http://n2t.net/addgene:133034 ; RRID:Addgene_133034)
