[The description below was written by a language model from this plasmid's Addgene catalogue record and pLannotate feature annotations shown in this document.]
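Description:
pbIG-Xph20-ETWV is a bacterial expression plasmid built on pbIG, a homemade derivative of pET-24a(+), and totals about 5.8 kb. It replicates in E. coli from a pBR322-type ColE1 origin accompanied by the bom region and the rop gene, consistent with the catalogue's low-copy designation. Selection is by kanamycin through an aminoglycoside phosphotransferase gene. An f1 phage origin is also present. Short tetracycline-resistance fragments and a partial bla promoter appear in the annotation, but these are backbone remnants rather than functional markers.

The payload is a synthetic 436 bp insert, Xph20-ETWV, carrying an S63K mutation and cloned between retained BamHI and NotI sites. The feature table matches most of this coding region to human fibronectin, which suggests a fibronectin-domain-derived scaffold, although the record does not describe the protein's design or target directly. Expression is driven by a T7 promoter followed by a lac operator and the T7 gene 10 ribosome binding site, and it ends at the T7 terminator. The plasmid's own lacI gene supplies repressor, so transcription requires a host providing T7 RNA polymerase and is induced with IPTG.

The backbone places an AviTag, a decahistidine tag and a TEV protease cleavage site immediately after the start codon, in frame with the insert. These elements allow site-specific biotinylation, metal-affinity purification and subsequent removal of the tags. A second histidine-tag sequence is annotated downstream of the insert, probably the pET-24a C-terminal tag, and the record does not say whether it is translated. The stated purpose is production of Xph20-ETWV in bacteria, in the context of work on engineering selective competitors of conserved protein–protein interaction modules.
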