Features (pLannotate 1.2.2; 20 found; start..end, strand, type, name):
      1..589     +  rep_origin     ori: high-copy-number ColE1/pMB1/pBR322/pUC origin of replication
    775..914     -  misc_feature   bom: basis of mobility region from pBR322
   1016..1207    -  CDS            rop: Rop protein, which maintains plasmids at low copy number; rop
   1224..1604    +  CDS            YPB1_ECOLX: Protein predicted: Swiss-Prot protein existence level 4. From Escherichia coli.
   1676..1967    -  CDS            TcR (fragment): tetracycline efflux protein; tet; confers resistance to tetracycline
   1982..2003    -  protein_bind   CAP binding site: CAP binding activates transcription in the presence of cAMP. E. coli catabolite activator protein
   2016..3098    -  CDS            lacI: lac repressor; lacI; The lac repressor binds to the lac operator to inhibit transcription in E. coli. This inhibition can be relieved by adding lactose or isopropyl-β-D-thiogalactopyranoside (IPTG).
   3099..3176    -  promoter       lacI promoter: lacI
   3184..3463    -  CDS            TcR (fragment): tetracycline efflux protein; tet; confers resistance to tetracycline
   3485..3503    +  promoter       T7 promoter: promoter for bacteriophage T7 RNA polymerase
   3504..3528    +  protein_bind   lac operator: The lac repressor binds to the lac operator to inhibit transcription in E. coli. This inhibition can be relieved by adding lactose or isopropyl-β-D-thiogalactopyranoside (IPTG). lac repressor encoded by lacI
   3543..3565    +  RBS            RBS: efficient ribosome binding site from bacteriophage T7 gene 10 (Olins and Rangwala, 1989)
   3639..3656    +  CDS            9xHis (fragment): 9xHis affinity tag
   3699..3992    +  CDS            FN1 (fragment): FINC_HUMAN - Also known as FN. Experimental evidence at protein level: Swiss-Prot protein existence level 1. [Anastellin]: Binds fibronectin and induces fibril formation. This fibronectin polymer, named superfibronectin, exhibits enhanced adhesive properties. Both anastellin and superfibronectin inhibit tumor growth, angiogenesis and metastasis. Anastellin activates p38 MAPK and inhibits lysophospholipid signaling. From Homo sapiens (Human).
   4147..4164    +  CDS            9xHis (fragment): 9xHis affinity tag
   4174..4223    +  CDS            SET1 (fragment): solubility-enhancement tag derived from T7 phage gene 10B
   4231..4278    +  terminator     T7 terminator: transcription terminator for bacteriophage T7 RNA polymerase
   4315..4743    +  rep_origin     f1 ori (sequence partly withheld): f1 bacteriophage origin of replication; arrow indicates direction of (+) strand synthesis
   4796..4853    +  promoter       AmpR promoter (fragment): bla
   4862..5677    -  CDS            KanR: aminoglycoside phosphotransferase; aph(3')-Ia; confers resistance to kanamycin in bacteria or G418 (Geneticin®) in eukaryotes
>Addgene plasmid #133034 | pbIG-Xph20-ETWV | addgene full sequence | sequence record 260413 | Addgene NGS Result
TTGAGATCCTTTTTTTCTGCGCGTAATCTGCTGCTTGCAAACAAAAAAACCACCGCTACCAGCGGTGGTT
TGTTTGCCGGATCAAGAGCTACCAACTCTTTTTCCGAAGGTAACTGGCTTCAGCAGAGCGCAGATACCAA
ATACTGTCCTTCTAGTGTAGCCGTAGTTAGGCCACCACTTCAAGAACTCTGTAGCACCGCCTACATACCT
CGCTCTGCTAATCCTGTTACCAGTGGCTGCTGCCAGTGGCGATAAGTCGTGTCTTACCGGGTTGGACTCA
AGACGATAGTTACCGGATAAGGCGCAGCGGTCGGGCTGAACGGGGGGTTCGTGCACACAGCCCAGCTTGG
AGCGAACGACCTACACCGAACTGAGATACCTACAGCGTGAGCTATGAGAAAGCGCCACGCTTCCCGAAGG
GAGAAAGGCGGACAGGTATCCGGTAAGCGGCAGGGTCGGAACAGGAGAGCGCACGAGGGAGCTTCCAGGG
GGAAACGCCTGGTATCTTTATAGTCCTGTCGGGTTTCGCCACCTCTGACTTGAGCGTCGATTTTTGTGAT
GCTCGTCAGGGGGGCGGAGCCTATGGAAAAACGCCAGCAACGCGGCCTTTTTACGGTTCCTGGCCTTTTG
CTGGCCTTTTGCTCACATGTTCTTTCCTGCGTTATCCCCTGATTCTGTGGATAACCGTATTACCGCCTTT
GAGTGAGCTGATACCGCTCGCCGCAGCCGAACGACCGAGCGCAGCGAGTCAGTGAGCGAGGAAGCGGAAG
AGCGCCTGATGCGGTATTTTCTCCTTACGCATCTGTGCGGTATTTCACACCGCAATGGTGCACTCTCAGT
ACAATCTGCTCTGATGCCGCATAGTTAAGCCAGTATACACTCCGCTATCGCTACGTGACTGGGTCATGGC
TGCGCCCCGACACCCGCCAACACCCGCTGACGCGCCCTGACGGGCTTGTCTGCTCCCGGCATCCGCTTAC
AGACAAGCTGTGACCGTCTCCGGGAGCTGCATGTGTCAGAGGTTTTCACCGTCATCACCGAAACGCGCGA
GGCAGCTGCGGTAAAGCTCATCAGCGTGGTCGTGAAGCGATTCACAGATGTCTGCCTGTTCATCCGCGTC
CAGCTCGTTGAGTTTCTCCAGAAGCGTTAATGTCTGGCTTCTGATAAAGCGGGCCATGTTAAGGGCGGTT
TTTTCCTGTTTGGTCACTGATGCCTCCGTGTAAGGGGGATTTCTGTTCATGGGGGTAATGATACCGATGA
AACGAGAGAGGATGCTCACGATACGGGTTACTGATGATGAACATGCCCGGTTACTGGAACGTTGTGAGGG
TAAACAACTGGCGGTATGGATGCGGCGGGACCAGAGAAAAATCACTCAGGGTCAATGCCAGCGCTTCGTT
AATACAGATGTAGGTGTTCCACAGGGTAGCCAGCAGCATCCTGCGATGCAGATCCGGAACATAATGGTGC
AGGGCGCTGACTTCCGCGTTTCCAGACTTTACGAAACACGGAAACCGAAGACCATTCATGTTGTTGCTCA
GGTCGCAGACGTTTTGCAGCAGCAGTCGCTTCACGTTCGCTCGCGTATCGGTGATTCATTCTGCTAACCA
GTAAGGCAACCCCGCCAGCCTAGCCGGGTCCTCAACGACAGGAGCACGATCATGCGCACCCGTGGGGCCG
CCATGCCGGCGATAATGGCCTGCTTCTCGCCGAAACGTTTGGTGGCGGGACCAGTGACGAAGGCTTGAGC
GAGGGCGTGCAAGATTCCGAATACCGCAAGCGACAGGCCGATCATCGTCGCGCTCCAGCGAAAGCGGTCC
TCGCCGAAAATGACCCAGAGCGCTGCCGGCACCTGTCCTACGAGTTGCATGATAAAGAAGACAGTCATAA
GTGCGGCGACGATAGTCATGCCCCGCGCCCACCGGAAGGAGCTGACTGGGTTGAAGGCTCTCAAGGGCAT
CGGTCGAGATCCCGGTGCCTAATGAGTGAGCTAACTTACATTAATTGCGTTGCGCTCACTGCCCGCTTTC
CAGTCGGGAAACCTGTCGTGCCAGCTGCATTAATGAATCGGCCAACGCGCGGGGAGAGGCGGTTTGCGTA
TTGGGCGCCAGGGTGGTTTTTCTTTTCACCAGTGAGACGGGCAACAGCTGATTGCCCTTCACCGCCTGGC
CCTGAGAGAGTTGCAGCAAGCGGTCCACGCTGGTTTGCCCCAGCAGGCGAAAATCCTGTTTGATGGTGGT
TAACGGCGGGATATAACATGAGCTGTCTTCGGTATCGTCGTATCCCACTACCGAGATATCCGCACCAACG
CGCAGCCCGGACTCGGTAATGGCGCGCATTGCGCCCAGCGCCATCTGATCGTTGGCAACCAGCATCGCAG
TGGGAACGATGCCCTCATTCAGCATTTGCATGGTTTGTTGAAAACCGGACATGGCACTCCAGTCGCCTTC
CCGTTCCGCTATCGGCTGAATTTGATTGCGAGTGAGATATTTATGCCAGCCAGCCAGACGCAGACGCGCC
GAGACAGAACTTAATGGGCCCGCTAACAGCGCGATTTGCTGGTGACCCAATGCGACCAGATGCTCCACGC
CCAGTCGCGTACCGTCTTCATGGGAGAAAATAATACTGTTGATGGGTGTCTGGTCAGAGACATCAAGAAA
TAACGCCGGAACATTAGTGCAGGCAGCTTCCACAGCAATGGCATCCTGGTCATCCAGCGGATAGTTAATG
ATCAGCCCACTGACGCGTTGCGCGAGAAGATTGTGCACCGCCGCTTTACAGGCTTCGACGCCGCTTCGTT
CTACCATCGACACCACCACGCTGGCACCCAGTTGATCGGCGCGAGATTTAATCGCCGCGACAATTTGCGA
CGGCGCGTGCAGGGCCAGACTGGAGGTGGCAACGCCAATCAGCAACGACTGTTTGCCCGCCAGTTGTTGT
GCCACGCGGTTGGGAATGTAATTCAGCTCCGCCATCGCCGCTTCCACTTTTTCCCGCGTTTTCGCAGAAA
CGTGGCTGGCCTGGTTCACCACGCGGGAAACGGTCTGATAAGAGACACCGGCATACTCTGCGACATCGTA
TAACGTTACTGGTTTCACATTCACCACCCTGAATTGACTCTCTTCCGGGCGCTATCATGCCATACCGCGA
AAGGTTTTGCGCCATTCGATGGTGTCCGGGATCTCGACGCTCTCCCTTATGCGACTCCTGCATTAGGAAG
CAGCCCAGTAGTAGGTTGAGGCCGTTGAGCACCGCCGCCGCAAGGAATGGTGCATGCAAGGAGATGGCGC
CCAACAGTCCCCCGGCCACGGGGCCTGCCACCATACCCACGCCGAAACAAGCGCTCATGAGCCCGAAGTG
GCGAGCCCGATCTTCCCCATCGGTGATGTCGGCGATATAGGCGCCAGCAACCGCACCTGTGGCGCCGGTG
ATGCCGGCCACGATGCGTCCGGCGTAGAGGATCGAGATCTCGATCCCGCGAAATTAATACGACTCACTAT
AGGGGAATTGTGAGCGGATAACAATTCCCCTCTAGAAATAATTTTGTTTAACTTTAAGAAGGAGATATAC
ATATGGGCCTGAACGACATCTTTGAAGCACAGAAAATCGAATGGCACGAAGCTAGCCATCATCATCATCA
CCACCACCACCACCACAAGCTTTCAGGCCTGTACAAGGAAAACCTGTACTTTCAGAGTGGATCCGGCAGC
TCTGTCAGTTCCGTGCCGACCAAACTGGAAGTGGTTGCGGCCACCCCGACGTCTCTGCTGATCAGCTGGG
ATGCAGTGGCGAAGAATGTGAAGGTCGGTTATTACCGTATCACCTATGGCGAAACGGGCGGTAACTCCCC
GGTTCAGGAATTCACCGTCCCGGGTAGTTCCTCAACCGCAACGATTTCCGGCCTGAAACCGGGTGTCGAC
TATACCATTACGGTTTACGCTAATGGGGTGCTGAGTAAGATGGTGCTTCCGATTTCTATCAATTACCGTA
CCCTCGAGGGCGGGAGTGGAGGGTCCGGTGGCAGTGGCGGTTCGGGTGGGTCAGGCGGTTCGGGCGGTTC
TGGCGGCTCTGGCGGTAGCGGAGGCAGCGGTGGTTCCGGCGGAAGCGGTACCGAAACCTGGGTGTAAGTC
GACGCGGCCGCTCGAGCACCACCACCACCACCACTGAGATCCGGCTGCTAACAAAGCCCGAAAGGAAGCT
GAGTTGGCTGCTGCCACCGCTGAGCAATAACTAGCATAACCCCTTGGGGCCTCTAAACGGGTCTTGAGGG
GTTTTTTGCTGAAAGGAGGAACTATATCCGGATTGGCGAATGGG
[124 nt withheld, positions 4315-4438]
C
[91 nt withheld, positions 4440-4530]
A
[49 nt withheld, positions 4532-4580]
CCTTTGACGTTGGAGTCCACGTTCTTT
[37 nt withheld, positions 4608-4644]
ACCCTATCTCGGTCTATTCTTTTGATTTATAAGGGATTTTGCCGATTTCGGCCTATTGGTTAAAAAATGA
GCTGATTTAACAAAAATTTAACGCGAATTTTAACAAAATATTAACGCTTACAATTTAGGTGGCACTTTTC
GGGGAAATGTGCGCGGAACCCCTATTTGTTTATTTTTCTAAATACATTCAAATATGTATCCGCTCATGAA
TTAATTCTTAGAAAAACTCATCGAGCATCAAATGAAACTGCAATTTATTCATATCAGGATTATCAATACC
ATATTTTTGAAAAAGCCGTTTCTGTAATGAAGGAGAAAACTCACCGAGGCAGTTCCATAGGATGGCAAGA
TCCTGGTATCGGTCTGCGATTCCGACTCGTCCAACATCAATACAACCTATTAATTTCCCCTCGTCAAAAA
TAAGGTTATCAAGTGAGAAATCACCATGAGTGACGACTGAATCCGGTGAGAATGGCAAAAGTTTATGCAT
TTCTTTCCAGACTTGTTCAACAGGCCAGCCATTACGCTCGTCATCAAAATCACTCGCATCAACCAAACCG
TTATTCATTCGTGATTGCGCCTGAGCGAGACGAAATACGCGATCGCTGTTAAAAGGACAATTACAAACAG
GAATCGAATGCAACCGGCGCAGGAACACTGCCAGCGCATCAACAATATTTTCACCTGAATCAGGATATTC
TTCTAATACCTGGAATGCTGTTTTCCCGGGGATCGCAGTGGTGAGTAACCATGCATCATCAGGAGTACGG
ATAAAATGCTTGATGGTCGGAAGAGGCATAAATTCCGTCAGCCAGTTTAGTCTGACCATCTCATCTGTAA
CATCATTGGCAACGCTACCTTTGCCATGTTTCAGAAACAACTCTGGCGCATCGGGCTTCCCATACAATCG
ATAGATTGTCGCACCTGATTGCCCGACATTATCGCGAGCCCATTTATACCCATATAAATCAGCATCCATG
TTGGAATTTAATCGCGGCCTAGAGCAAGACGTTTCCCGTTGAATATGGCTCATAACACCCCTTGTATTAC
TGTTTATGTAAGCAGACAGTTTTATTGTTCATGACCAAAATCCCTTAACGTGAGTTTTCGTTCCACTGAG
CGTCAGACCCCGTAGAAAAGATCAAAGGATCTTC
